Addgene plasmid #58926: pCDNA3 T7 Jip4 (1-151)
Purpose: JIP4 serves as an activator of the p38 mitogen-activated protein (MAP) kinase pathway by a mechanism that requires the MAP kinase kinases MKK3 and MKK6
Depositing lab: Roger Davis. Depositing organization: University of Massachusetts, Worcester. Publication: Role of the JIP4 scaffold protein in the regulation of mitogen-activated protein kinase signaling pathways. Kelkar N, Standen CL, Davis RJ. Mol Cell Biol. 2005 Apr;25(7):2733-43. 10.1128/MCB.25.7.2733-2743.2005 PubMed 15767678.
Backbone
  Vector backbone: pcdna3
  Backbone manufacturer: Invitrogen
  Backbone size w/o insert (bp): 5446
  Total vector size (bp): 5909
  Vector type: Mammalian Expression
Growth in bacteria
  Bacterial resistance: Ampicillin, 100 μg/mL
  Growth temperature: 37°C
  Growth strain: Top10
  Copy number: High Copy
Gene/Insert
  Gene/Insert name: Mapk8ip4 (alt name: Jip4)
  Species: M. musculus (mouse)
  Insert size (bp): 463
  Mutation: Jip4 (1-151aa)
  GenBank ID: AY823270.1
  Entrez Gene: Spag9 (a.k.a. 3110018C07Rik, 4733401I23Rik, 4831406C20Rik, JIP-4, JLP, JSAP2, JSAP2a, Jip4, Mapk8ip4, syd1)
  Tag / fusion protein: T7 (N terminal on backbone)
  Cloning method: Restriction Enzyme; 5′ cloning site BamHI (not destroyed); 3′ cloning site Not1 (not destroyed)
  Sequencing primers: 5′ T7; 3′ Sp6
Terms and licenses: Academic/Nonprofit Terms; Industry Terms: Not Available to Industry
How to cite: pCDNA3 T7 Jip4 (1-151) was a gift from Roger Davis (Addgene plasmid # 58926 ; http://n2t.net/addgene:58926 ; RRID:Addgene_58926)
