[The description below was written by a language model from this plasmid's Addgene catalogue record.]
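Description:
pCDNA3 T7 Jip4 (1-151) is a mammalian expression plasmid built on the Invitrogen pcDNA3 backbone, with a recorded total size of about 5.9 kb. It is maintained in E. coli as a high-copy plasmid under ampicillin selection. The record provides no feature table, so the promoter, polyadenylation signal and any mammalian selection marker are not explicitly listed. pcDNA3 vectors generally drive inserts from the CMV immediate-early promoter and carry a neomycin resistance cassette, but these elements are not confirmed for this construct by the information given.

The insert is a 463 bp fragment of mouse Mapk8ip4 (Jip4, encoded by the Spag9 gene) covering amino acids 1 to 151, an N-terminal truncation of the JIP4 scaffold protein. It was cloned by restriction digestion between BamHI and NotI, both of which remain intact. The fragment is fused at its N terminus to a T7 epitope tag supplied by the backbone, which allows detection or immunoprecipitation of the expressed fragment with anti-T7 antibodies. The insert is flanked by T7 and SP6 priming sites, which are used for sequencing.

According to the record, JIP4 activates the p38 MAP kinase pathway through a mechanism that requires the MAP kinase kinases MKK3 and MKK6. The record does not state a specific use for this fragment. A tagged truncation like this one is the sort of deletion construct typically used in transfected mammalian cells to map which regions of a scaffold protein mediate binding to partner proteins or contribute to pathway regulation.
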