>Addgene plasmid #58926 | pCDNA3 T7 Jip4 (1-151) | depositor partial sequence | sequence record 91479 | T7 Jip4
GGAGTTCCGCGTTACATAACTTACGGTAAATGGCCCGCCTGGCTGACCGCCCAACGACCCCCCGCCCATT
GACGTCAATAATGACGTATGTTCCCATAGTAACGCCAATAGGGACTTTCCATTGACGTCAATGGGTGGAG
TATTTACGGTAAACTGCCCACTTGGCAGTACATCAAGTGTATCATATGCCAAGTACGCCCCCTATTGACG
TCAATGACGGTAAATGGCCCGCCTGGCATTATGCCCAGTACATGACCTTATGGGACTTTCCTACTTGGCA
GTACATCTACGTATTAGTCATCGCTATTACCATGGTGATGCGGTTTTGGCAGTACATCAATGGGCGTGGA
TAGCGGTTTGACTCACGGGGATTTCCAAGTCTCCACCCCATTGACGTCAATGGGAGTTTGTTTTGGCACC
AAAATCAACGGGACTTTCCAAAATGTCGTAACAACTCCGCCCCATTGACGCAAATGGGCGGTAGGCGTGT
ACGGTGGGAGGTCTATATAAGCAGAGCTCTCTGGCTAACTAGAGAACCCACTGCTTACTGGCTTATCGAA
ATTAATACGACTCACTATAGGGAGACCCAAGCTTATGGCTAGCATGACTGGTGGACAGCAAATGGGTGGA
TCCATGATCCATAATTATATGGAACACTTAGAAAGAACCAAACTTCATCAGCTCTCAGGGAGTGATCAAC
TAGAGGCTACAGCTCATAGTAGAATTAGAAAAGAACGTCCTATATCATTAGGGATTTTCCCTCTACCTGC
TGGAGATGGATTGCTTACACCTGACACTCAGAAAGGAGGCGAGACCCCAGGATCAGAGCAATGGAAATTT
CAAGAATTAAGTCAACCACGTTCTCATACCAGCCTGAAGGATGAACTTTCTGATATTAGTCAAGGTGGAT
CTAAAGCTACCACTCCAGCTTCAACAGCAAATTCAGACGTATCAGCAATTCCTCCTGATACTCCGTCAAA
GGAAGATAATGAAGGATTTGTAAAAGGCACAGATACATCAAATAAGTCAGAGATAAGCAAACACATAGAA
GTCCAGGTTGCCCAAGAGACTAGGAATGTGTCTACATGAGCGGCCGCTCGAGCATGCATCTAGAGGGCCC
TATTCTATAGTGTCACCTAAATGCTAGAGCTCGCTGATCAGCCTCGACTGTGCCTTCTAGTTGCCAGCCA
TCTGTTGTTTGCCCCTCCCCCGTGCCTTCCTTGACCCTGGAAGGTGCCACTCCCACTGTCCTTTCCTAAT
AAAATGAGGAAATTGCATCGCATTGTCTGAGTAGGTGTCATTCTATTCTGGGGGGTGGGGTGGGGCAGGA
CAGCAAGGGGGAGGATTGGGAAGACAATAGCAGGCATGCTGGGGATGCGGTGGGCTCTATGGCTTCTGAG
GCGGAAAGAACCAGCTGGGGCTCTAGGGGGTATCCCC
[124 nt withheld, positions 1438-1561]
C
[91 nt withheld, positions 1563-1653]
A
[45 nt withheld, positions 1655-1699]
