>Addgene plasmid #58926 | pCDNA3 T7 Jip4 (1-151) | addgene partial sequence | sequence record 94832 | BGH-rev 5'-TAGAAGGCACAGTCGAGG-3'
AATAGGGCCCTCTAGATGCATGCTCGAGCGGCCGCTCATGTAGACACATTCCTAGTCTCTTGGGCAACCT
GGACTTCTATGTGTTTGCTTATCTCTGACTTATTTGATGTATCTGTGCCTTTTACAAATCCTTCATTATC
TTCCTTTGACGGAGTATCAGGAGGAATTGCTGATACGTCTGAATTTGCTGTTGAAGCTGGAGTGGTAGCT
TTAGATCCACCTTGACTAATATCAGAAAGTTCATCCTTCAGGCTGGTATGAGAACGTGGTTGACTTAATT
CTTGAAATTTCCATTGCTCTGATCCTGGGGTCTCGCCTCCTTTCTGAGTGTCAGGTGTAAGCAATCCATC
TCCAGCAGGTAGAGGGAAAATCCCTAATGATATAGGACGTTCTTTTCTAATTCTACTATGAGCTGTAGCC
TCTAGTTGATCACTCCCTGAGAGCTGATGAAGTTTGGTTCTTTCTAAGTGTTCCATATAATTATGGATCA
TGGATCCACCCATTTGCTGTCCACCAGTCATGCTAGCCATAAGCTTGGGTCTCCCTATAGTGAGTCGTAT
TAATTTCGATAAGCCAGTAAGCAGTGGGTTCTCTAGTTAGCCAGAGAGCTCTGCTTATATAGACCTCCCA
CCGTACACGCCTACCGCCCATTTGCGTCAATGGGGCGGAGTTGTTACGACATTTTGGAAAGTCCCGTTGA
TTTTGGTGCCAAAACAAACTCCCATTGACGTCAATGGGGTGGAGACTTGGAAATCCCCGTGAGTCAAACC
GCTATCCACGCCCATTGATGTACTGCCAAAACCGCATCACCATGGTAATAGCGATGACTAATACGTAGAT
GTACTGCCAAGTAGGAAAGTCCCATAAGGTCATGTACTGGGCATAATGCCAGGCGGGCCA
