>Addgene plasmid #58926 | pCDNA3 T7 Jip4 (1-151) | addgene partial sequence | sequence record 94834 | CMV-F 5'-CGCAAATGGGCGGTAGGCGTG-3'
ACTAGAGAACCCACTGCTTACTGGCTTATCGAAATTAATACGACTCACTATAGGGAGACCCAAGCTTATG
GCTAGCATGACTGGTGGACAGCAAATGGGTGGATCCATGATCCATAATTATATGGAACACTTAGAAAGAA
CCAAACTTCATCAGCTCTCAGGGAGTGATCAACTAGAGGCTACAGCTCATAGTAGAATTAGAAAAGAACG
TCCTATATCATTAGGGATTTTCCCTCTACCTGCTGGAGATGGATTGCTTACACCTGACACTCAGAAAGGA
GGCGAGACCCCAGGATCAGAGCAATGGAAATTTCAAGAATTAAGTCAACCACGTTCTCATACCAGCCTGA
AGGATGAACTTTCTGATATTAGTCAAGGTGGATCTAAAGCTACCACTCCAGCTTCAACAGCAAATTCAGA
CGTATCAGCAATTCCTCCTGATACTCCGTCAAAGGAAGATAATGAAGGATTTGTAAAAGGCACAGATACA
TCAAATAAGTCAGAGATAAGCAAACACATAGAAGTCCAGGTTGCCCAAGAGACTAGGAATGTGTCTACAT
GAGCGGCCGCTCGAGCATGCATCTAGAGGGCCCTATTCTATAGTGTCACCTAAATGCTAGAGCTCGCTGA
TCAGCCTCGACTGTGCCTTCTAGTTGCCAGCCATCTGTTGTTTGCCCCTCCCCCGTGCCTTCCTTGACCC
TGGAAGGTGCCACTCCCACTGTCCTTTCCTAATAAAATGAGGAAATTGCATCGCATTGTCTGAGTAGGTG
TCATTCTATTCTGGGGGGTGG
